Addgene plasmid #139676: pFLPe-AntiDsRed
Purpose: Cassette for testing FLPe recombinase activity using a fluorescent reporter
Depositing lab: James Birchler. Depositing organization: University of Missouri at Columbia. Publication: Site-specific recombinase genome engineering toolkit in maize. Cody JP, Graham ND, Zhao C, Swyers NC, Birchler JA. Plant Direct. 2020 Mar 9;4(3):e00209. doi: 10.1002/pld3.209. eCollection 2020 Mar. PubMed 32166212.
Backbone
  Vector backbone: pBlueScript
  Backbone size w/o insert (bp): 2500
  Total vector size (bp): 5498
  Vector type: Plant Expression
Growth in bacteria
  Bacterial resistance: Ampicillin, 100 μg/mL
  Growth temperature: 37°C
  Growth strain: DH5alpha
  Copy number: High Copy
Gene/Insert
  Gene/Insert name: AntiDsRed FLPe
  Species: Synthetic
  Insert size (bp): 746
  Promoter: Maize Ubiquitin
  Cloning method: Gibson Cloning
  Sequencing primers: 5′ tttattgccaaatgtttgaacg; 3′ GATGCTCACCCTGTTGTTTGGTGT
Terms and licenses: Academic/Nonprofit Terms; Industry Terms: Not Available to Industry
How to cite: pFLPe-AntiDsRed was a gift from James Birchler (Addgene plasmid # 139676 ; http://n2t.net/addgene:139676 ; RRID:Addgene_139676)
