[The description below was written by a language model from this plasmid's Addgene catalogue record and pLannotate feature annotations shown in this document.]
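Description:
pFLPe-AntiDsRed is a plant expression reporter plasmid built on a pBluescript backbone and designed to test the activity of FLPe recombinase through a fluorescent readout. It is maintained in E. coli as a high-copy plasmid through the ColE1/pUC-type origin and selected with ampicillin via the β-lactamase gene. Remnants of the pBluescript cloning region (T3 promoter, lac promoter and operator, CAP site, a fragment of the multiple cloning site) flank the cassette and have no stated role in its function.

The payload is a synthetic "AntiDsRed" cassette assembled by Gibson cloning. In the annotated sequence, the maize polyubiquitin (Ubi) promoter and the NOS terminator lie on the minus strand, while the DsRed2 coding sequence between them lies on the plus strand, so the reporter sits in antisense orientation relative to its promoter and should not yield functional red fluorescent protein. DsRed2 is bracketed by two minimal FRT sites in opposite orientation to one another. Inverted FRT sites direct FLP-mediated inversion rather than excision, so FLPe would flip the DsRed2 segment into the sense orientation, placing it under Ubi promoter control with the NOS terminator providing the polyadenylation signal. Red fluorescence then indicates recombinase activity.

The record describes the plasmid as part of a site-specific recombinase genome engineering toolkit for maize, and the strong monocot promoter suits assays in maize cells or tissues. No plant selectable marker or T-DNA borders are annotated. The catalogue lists a total size of 5,498 bp, whereas the sequenced record is 5,285 nt, a discrepancy the record does not explain.
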