Features (pLannotate 1.2.2; 14 found; start..end, strand, type, name):
    253..841     -  rep_origin     ori: high-copy-number ColE1/pMB1/pBR322/pUC origin of replication
   1012..1872    -  CDS            AmpR: β-lactamase; bla; confers resistance to ampicillin, carbenicillin, and related antibiotics
   1873..1944    -  promoter       AmpR promoter: bla
   1948..1965    -  misc_feature   MCS (fragment): pBluescript multiple cloning site
   1967..2219    -  terminator     NOS terminator: nopaline synthase terminator and poly(A) signal
   2234..2267    +  protein_bind   FRT (minimal): supports FLP-mediated excision but not integration (Turan and Bode, 2011) FLP recombinase from the Saccharomyces cerevisiae 2μ plasmid
   2268..2945    +  CDS            DsRed2: improved tetrameric variant of DsRed fluorescent protein mammalian codon-optimized
   2946..2979    -  protein_bind   FRT (minimal): supports FLP-mediated excision but not integration (Turan and Bode, 2011) FLP recombinase from the Saccharomyces cerevisiae 2μ plasmid
   2987..4977    -  promoter       Ubi promoter: maize polyubiquitin gene promoter
   5097..5115    -  promoter       T3 promoter: promoter for bacteriophage T3 RNA polymerase
   5160..5176    -  protein_bind   lac operator: The lac repressor binds to the lac operator to inhibit transcription in E. coli. This inhibition can be relieved by adding lactose or isopropyl-β-D-thiogalactopyranoside (IPTG). lac repressor encoded by lacI
   5184..5214    -  promoter       lac promoter: promoter for the E. coli lac operon
   5229..5250    -  protein_bind   CAP binding site: CAP binding activates transcription in the presence of cAMP. E. coli catabolite activator protein
   5263..70      -  CDS            lacI (fragment) (across the origin): lac repressor; lacI; The lac repressor binds to the lac operator to inhibit transcription in E. coli. This inhibition can be relieved by adding lactose or isopropyl-β-D-thiogalactopyranoside (IPTG).
>Addgene plasmid #139676 | pFLPe-AntiDsRed | addgene full sequence | sequence record 276300 | Addgene NGS Result
AAACCTGTCGTGCCAGCTGCATTAATGAATCGGCCAACGCGCGGGGAGAGGCGGTTTGCGTATTGGGCGC
TCTTCCGCTTCCTCGCTCACTGACTCGCTGCGCTCGGTCGTTCGGCTGCGGCGAGCGGTATCAGCTCACT
CAAAGGCGGTAATACGGTTATCCACAGAATCAGGGGATAACGCAGGAAAGAACATGTGAGCAAAAGGCCA
GCAAAAGGCCAGGAACCGTAAAAAGGCCGCGTTGCTGGCGTTTTTCCATAGGCTCCGCCCCCCTGACGAG
CATCACAAAAATCGACGCTCAAGTCAGAGGTGGCGAAACCCGACAGGACTATAAAGATACCAGGCGTTTC
CCCCTGGAAGCTCCCTCGTGCGCTCTCCTGTTCCGACCCTGCCGCTTACCGGATACCTGTCCGCCTTTCT
CCCTTCGGGAAGCGTGGCGCTTTCTCATAGCTCACGCTGTAGGTATCTCAGTTCGGTGTAGGTCGTTCGC
TCCAAGCTGGGCTGTGTGCACGAACCCCCCGTTCAGCCCGACCGCTGCGCCTTATCCGGTAACTATCGTC
TTGAGTCCAACCCGGTAAGACACGACTTATCGCCACTGGCAGCAGCCACTGGTAACAGGATTAGCAGAGC
GAGGTATGTAGGCGGTGCTACAGAGTTCTTGAAGTGGTGGCCTAACTACGGCTACACTAGAAGAACAGTA
TTTGGTATCTGCGCTCTGCTGAAGCCAGTTACCTTCGGAAAAAGAGTTGGTAGCTCTTGATCCGGCAAAC
AAACCACCGCTGGTAGCGGTGGTTTTTTTGTTTGCAAGCAGCAGATTACGCGCAGAAAAAAAGGATCTCA
AGAAGATCCTTTGATCTTTTCTACGGGGTCTGACGCTCAGTGGAACGAAAACTCACGTTAAGGGATTTTG
GTCATGAGATTATCAAAAAGGATCTTCACCTAGATCCTTTTAAATTAAAAATGAAGTTTTAAATCAATCT
AAAGTATATATGAGTAAACTTGGTCTGACAGTTACCAATGCTTAATCAGTGAGGCACCTATCTCAGCGAT
CTGTCTATTTCGTTCATCCATAGTTGCCTGACTCCCCGTCGTGTAGATAACTACGATACGGGAGGGCTTA
CCATCTGGCCCCAGTGCTGCAATGATACCGCGAGACCCACGCTCACCGGCTCCAGATTTATCAGCAATAA
ACCAGCCAGCCGGAAGGGCCGAGCGCAGAAGTGGTCCTGCAACTTTATCCGCCTCCATCCAGTCTATTAA
TTGTTGCCGGGAAGCTAGAGTAAGTAGTTCGCCAGTTAATAGTTTGCGCAACGTTGTTGCCATTGCTACA
GGCATCGTGGTGTCACGCTCGTCGTTTGGTATGGCTTCATTCAGCTCCGGTTCCCAACGATCAAGGCGAG
TTACATGATCCCCCATGTTGTGCAAAAAAGCGGTTAGCTCCTTCGGTCCTCCGATCGTTGTCAGAAGTAA
GTTGGCCGCAGTGTTATCACTCATGGTTATGGCAGCACTGCATAATTCTCTTACTGTCATGCCATCCGTA
AGATGCTTTTCTGTGACTGGTGAGTACTCAACCAAGTCATTCTGAGAATAGTGTATGCGGCGACCGAGTT
GCTCTTGCCCGGCGTCAATACGGGATAATACCGCGCCACATAGCAGAACTTTAAAAGTGCTCATCATTGG
AAAACGTTCTTCGGGGCGAAAACTCTCAAGGATCTTACCGCTGTTGAGATCCAGTTCGATGTAACCCACT
CGTGCACCCAACTGATCTTCAGCATCTTTTACTTTCACCAGCGTTTCTGGGTGAGCAAAAACAGGAAGGC
AAAATGCCGCAAAAAAGGGAATAAGGGCGACACGGAAATGTTGAATACTCATACTCTTCCTTTTTCAATA
TTATTGAAGCATTTATCAGGGTTATTGTCTCATGAGCGGATACATATTTGAATGTATAGCTTGATATCGA
ATTCCCGATCTAGTAACATAGATGACACCGCGCGCGATAATTTATCCTAGTTTGCGCGCTATATTTTGTT
TTCTATCGCGTATTAAATGTATAATTGCGGGACTCTAATCATAAAAACCCATCTCATAAATAACGTCATG
CATTACATGTTAATTATTACATGCTTAACGTAATTCAACAGAAATTATATGATAATCATCGCAAGACCGG
CAACAGGATTCAATCTTAAGAAACTTTATTGCCAAATGTTTGAACGATCGGGGATCCACTAGTGAAGTTC
CTATTCTCTAGAAAGTATAGGAACTTCATGGCCTCCTCCGAGAACGTCATCACCGAGTTCATGCGCTTCA
AGGTGCGCATGGAGGGCACCGTGAACGGCCACGAGTTCGAGATCGAGGGCGAGGGCGAGGGCCGCCCCTA
CGAGGGCCACAACACCGTGAAGCTGAAGGTGACCAAGGGCGGCCCCCTGCCCTTCGCCTGGGACATCCTG
TCCCCCCAGTTCCAGTACGGCTCCAAGGTGTACGTGAAGCACCCCGCCGACATCCCCGACTACAAGAAGC
TGTCCTTCCCCGAGGGCTTCAAGTGGGAGCGCGTGATGAACTTCGAGGACGGCGGCGTGGCGACCGTGAC
CCAGGACTCCTCCCTGCAGGACGGCTGCTTCATCTACAAGGTGAAGTTCATCGGCGTGAACTTCCCCTCC
GACGGCCCCGTGATGCAGAAGAAGACCATGGGCTGGGAGGCCTCCACCGAGCGCCTGTACCCCCGCGACG
GCGTGCTGAAGGGCGAGACCCACAAGGCCCTGAAGCTGAAGGACGGCGGCCACTACCTGGTGGAGTTCAA
GTCCATCTACATGGCCAAGAAGCCCGTGCAGCTGCCCGGCTACTACTACGTGGACGCCAAGCTGGACATC
ACCTCCCACAACGAGGACTACACCATCGTGGAGCAGTACGAGCGCACCGAGGGCCGCCACCACCTGTTCC
TGTAGGAAGTTCCTATACTTTCTAGAGAATAGGAACTTCATTTAAATGCAGAAGTAACACCAAACAACAG
GGTGAGCATCGACAAAAGAAACAGTACCAAGCAAATAAATAGCGTATGAAGGCAGGGCTAAAAAAATCCA
CATATAGCTGCTGCATATGCCATCATCCAAGTATATCAAGATCAAAATAATTATAAAACATACTTGTTTA
TTATAATAGATAGGTACTCAAGGTTAGAGCATATGAATAGATGCTGCATATGCCATCATGTATATGCATC
AGTAAAACCCACATCAACATGTATACCTATCCTAGATCGATATTTCCATCCATCTTAAACTCGTAACTAT
GAAGATGTATGACACACACATACAGTTCCAAAATTAATAAATACACCAGGTAGTTTGAAACAGTATTCTA
CTCCGATCTAGAACGAATGAACGACCGCCCAACCACACCACATCATCACAACCAAGCGAACAAAAAGCAT
CTCTGTATATGCATCAGTAAAACCCGCATCAACATGTATACCTATCCTAGATCGATATTTCCATCCATCA
TCTTCAATTCGTAACTATGAATATGTATGGCACACACATACAGATCCAAAATTAATAAATCCACCAGGTA
GTTTGAAACAGAATTCTACTCCGATCTAGAACGACCGCCCAACCAGACCACATCATCACAACCAAGACAA
AAAAAAGCATGAAAAGATGACCCGACAAACAAGTGCACGGCATATATTGAAATAAAGGAAAAGGGCAAAC
CAAACCCTATGCAACGAAACAAAAAAAATCATGAAATCGATCCCGTCTGCGGAACGGCTAGAGCCATCCC
AGGATTCCCCAAAGAGAAACACTGGCAAGTTAGCAATCAGAACGTGTCTGACGTACAGGTCGCATCCGTG
TACGAACGCTAGCAGCACGGATCTAACACAAACACGGATCTAACACAAACATGAACAGAAGTAGAACTAC
CGGGCCCTAACCATGGACCGGAACGCCGATCTAGAGAAGGTAGAGANGGGGGGGGGGGGAGGACGAGCGG
CGTACCTTGAAGCGGAGGTGCCGACGGGTGGATTTGGGGGAGATCTGGTTGTGTGTGTGTGCGCTCCGAA
CAACACGAGGTTGGGGAAAGAGGGTGTGGAGGGGGTGTCTATTTATTACGGCGGGCGAGGAAGGGAAAGC
GAAGGAGCGGTGGGAAAGGAATCCCCCGTAGCTGCCGGTGCCGTGAGAGGAGGAGGAGGCCGCCTGCCGT
GCCGGCTCACGTCTGCCGCTCCGCCACGCAATTTCTGGATGCCGACAGCGGAGCAAGTCCAACGGTGGAG
CGGAACTCTCGAGAGGGGTCCAGAGGCAGCGACAGAGATGCCGTGCCGTCTGCTTCGCTTGGCCCGACGC
GACGCTGCTGGTTCGCTGGTTGGTGTCCGTTAGACTCGTCGACGGCGTTTAACAGGCTGGCATTATCTAC
TCGAAACAAGAAAAATGTTTCCTTAGTTTTTTTAATTTCTTAAAGGGTATTTGTTTAATTTTTAGTCACT
TTATTTTATTCTATTTTATATCTAAATTATTAAATAAAAAAACTAAAATAGAGTTTTAGTTTTCTTAATT
TAGAGGCTAAAATAGAATAAAATAGATGTACTAAAAAAATTAGTCTATAAAAACCATTAACCCTAAACCC
TAAATGGATGTACTAATAAAATGGATGAAGTATTATATAGGTGAAGCTATTTGCAAAAAAAAAGGAGAAC
ACATGCACACTAAAAAGATAAAACTGTAGAGTCCTGTTGTCAAAATACTCAATTGTCCTTTAGACCATGT
CTAACTGTTCATTTATATGATTCTCTAAAACACTGATATTATTGTAGTACTATAGATTATATTATTCGTA
GAGTAAAGTTTAAATATATGTATAAAGATAGATAAACTGCACTTCAAACAAGTGTGACAAAAAAAATATG
TGGTAATTTTTTATAACTTAGACATGCAATGCTCATTATCTCTAGAGAGGGGCACGACCGGGTCACGCTG
CACTGCATGCTGCAGCCCGGGCGACGTCGACTGTTTAAACGAGGCCTTAATTAAGGGCCCAATTGGCCAC
GTACGTCTAGATCTGGCGCGCCTCGAGGATCGATCCATGGTACCCAGCTTTTGTTCCCTTTAGTGAGGGT
TAATTGCGCGCTTGGCGTAATCATGGTCATAGCTGTTTCCTGTGTGAAATTGTTATCCGCTCACAATTCC
ACACAACATACGAGCCGGGAGCATAAAGTGTAAAGCCTGGGGTGCCTAATGAGTGAGCTAACTCACATTA
ATTGCGTTGCGCTCACTGCCCGCTTTCCAGTCGGG
